Addgene plasmid #74185: pLCKO_PSMB2_sgRNA_5
Purpose: lentiviral vector expressing sgRNA targeting PSMB2
Depositing lab: Jason Moffat. Depositing organization: University of Toronto. Publication: High-Resolution CRISPR Screens Reveal Fitness Genes and Genotype-Specific Cancer Liabilities. Hart T, Chandrashekhar M, Aregger M, Steinhart Z, Brown KR, MacLeod G, Mis M, Zimmermann M, Fradet-Turcotte A, Sun S, Mero P, Dirks P, Sidhu S, Roth FP, Rissland OS, Durocher D, Angers S, Moffat J. Cell. 2015 Dec 3;163(6):1515-26. doi: 10.1016/j.cell.2015.11.015. Epub 2015 Nov 25. PubMed 26627737.
Backbone
  Vector backbone: pLCKO
  Backbone manufacturer: Moffat Lab
  Total vector size (bp): 7565
  Vector type: Mammalian Expression, Lentiviral, CRISPR
  Selectable markers: Puromycin
Growth in bacteria
  Bacterial resistance: Ampicillin, 100 μg/mL
  Growth temperature: 37°C
  Growth strain: NEB Stable
  Copy number: High Copy
Gene/Insert
  Gene/Insert name: PSMB2 sgRNA
  gRNA/shRNA sequence: AATATTGTCCAGATGAAGGA
  Species: H. sapiens (human)
  Promoter: U6 Promoter
  Cloning method: Restriction Enzyme; 5′ cloning site BfuAI (destroyed during cloning); 3′ cloning site BfuAI (destroyed during cloning)
  Sequencing primers: 5′ U6 fwd
Terms and licenses: Academic/Nonprofit Terms; Industry Terms: Not Available to Industry
How to cite: pLCKO_PSMB2_sgRNA_5 was a gift from Jason Moffat (Addgene plasmid # 74185 ; http://n2t.net/addgene:74185 ; RRID:Addgene_74185)
