[The description below was written by a language model from this plasmid's Addgene catalogue record and pLannotate feature annotations shown in this document.]
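Description:
pLCKO_PSMB2_sgRNA_5 is a roughly 7.6 kb lentiviral CRISPR vector built on the pLCKO backbone and designed to deliver a single guide RNA against the human proteasome subunit gene PSMB2 into mammalian cells. In bacteria it is maintained as a high-copy plasmid through a ColE1/pUC-type origin and selected with ampicillin via the β-lactamase gene. The backbone also carries an f1 origin, an SV40 origin and poly(A) signal, and remnants of a lac/lacZα cloning region flanked by T3 and T7 promoters.

The transfer cassette has a third-generation, self-inactivating layout. An RSV promoter fused to a truncated HIV-1 5' LTR drives production of the viral genomic RNA in packaging cells, followed by the Ψ packaging signal with a partial gag sequence, the Rev response element for Rev-dependent nuclear export, and a ΔU3 3' LTR that disables LTR promoter activity after integration. Within this frame, a human U6 RNA polymerase III promoter transcribes the PSMB2-targeting spacer joined to the Streptococcus pyogenes Cas9 guide scaffold; the spacer was inserted at BfuAI sites that were destroyed during cloning. A central polypurine tract downstream of the guide cassette aids nuclear import of the preintegration complex. An hPGK promoter then drives puromycin N-acetyltransferase for selection of transduced cells, with a WPRE enhancing transcript expression.

No Cas9 coding sequence is annotated, so the nuclease must be supplied separately, for example in Cas9-expressing cell lines. The plasmid is associated with work on high-resolution CRISPR screens that identify fitness genes. The record does not state the specific role of this individual guide in that work.
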