Features (pLannotate 1.2.2; 27 found; start..end, strand, type, name):
      7..507     +  promoter       hPGK promoter: human phosphoglycerate kinase 1 promoter
    529..1128    +  CDS            PuroR (fragment): puromycin N-acetyltransferase; pac from Streptomyces; confers resistance to puromycin
   1144..1732    +  misc_feature   WPRE: woodchuck hepatitis virus posttranscriptional regulatory element
   1783..1802    +  misc_feature   cPPT/CTS (fragment): central polypurine tract and central termination sequence of HIV-1
   1804..2037    +  LTR            3' LTR (ΔU3): self-inactivating 3' long terminal repeat (LTR) from HIV-1
   2115..2236    +  polyA_signal   SV40 poly(A) signal: SV40 polyadenylation signal
   2276..2411    +  rep_origin     SV40 ori: SV40 origin of replication
   2432..2450    -  promoter       T7 promoter: promoter for bacteriophage T7 RNA polymerase
   2458..2613    +  CDS            lacZα (fragment): LacZα fragment of β-galactosidase; lacZ fragment
   2618..3046    +  rep_origin     f1 ori (sequence partly withheld): f1 bacteriophage origin of replication; arrow indicates direction of (+) strand synthesis
   3099..3203    +  promoter       AmpR promoter: bla
   3204..4064    +  CDS            AmpR: β-lactamase; bla; confers resistance to ampicillin, carbenicillin, and related antibiotics
   4235..4823    +  rep_origin     ori: high-copy-number ColE1/pMB1/pBR322/pUC origin of replication
   5006..5098    +  CDS            lacI (fragment): lac repressor; lacI; The lac repressor binds to the lac operator to inhibit transcription in E. coli. This inhibition can be relieved by adding lactose or isopropyl-β-D-thiogalactopyranoside (IPTG).
   5111..5132    +  protein_bind   CAP binding site: CAP binding activates transcription in the presence of cAMP. E. coli catabolite activator protein
   5147..5177    +  promoter       lac promoter: promoter for the E. coli lac operon
   5185..5201    +  protein_bind   lac operator: The lac repressor binds to the lac operator to inhibit transcription in E. coli. This inhibition can be relieved by adding lactose or isopropyl-β-D-thiogalactopyranoside (IPTG). lac repressor encoded by lacI
   5246..5264    +  promoter       T3 promoter: promoter for bacteriophage T3 RNA polymerase
   5292..5518    +  promoter       RSV promoter: Rous sarcoma virus enhancer/promoter
   5519..5699    +  LTR            5' LTR (truncated): truncated 5' long terminal repeat (LTR) from HIV-1
   5746..5871    +  misc_feature   HIV-1 Ψ: packaging signal of human immunodeficiency virus type 1
   5855..6218    +  CDS            HIV-1 gag (fragment): gag protein from human immunodeficiency virus 1; gag
   6364..6597    +  misc_feature   RRE: The Rev response element (RRE) of HIV-1 allows for Rev-dependent mRNA export from the nucleus to the cytoplasm.
   6974..7000    +  CDS            Rev (fragment): human immunodeficiency virus 1 (HIV-1) Rev protein; rev; enhances nuclear export of unspliced and incompletely spliced viral mRNAs
   7004..7244    +  promoter       U6 promoter: RNA polymerase III promoter for human U6 snRNA
   7274..7349    +  misc_RNA       gRNA scaffold: guide RNA scaffold for the Streptococcus pyogenes CRISPR/Cas9 system
   7397..7514    +  misc_feature   cPPT/CTS: central polypurine tract and central termination sequence of HIV-1
>Addgene plasmid #74185 | pLCKO_PSMB2_sgRNA_5 | depositor full sequence | sequence record 141021 | pLCKO_PSMB2_sgRNA_5 sequence 7566 bps
CCCGGGTTGCGCCTTTTCCAAGGCAGCCCTGGGTTTGCGCAGGGACGCGGCTGCTCTGGGCGTGGTTCCG
GGAAACGCAGCGGCGCCGACCCTGGGTCTCGCACATTCTTCACGTCCGTTCGCAGCGTCACCCGGATCTT
CGCCGCTACCCTTGTGGGCCCCCCGGCGACGCTTCCTGCTCCGCCCCTAAGTCGGGAAGGTTCCTTGCGG
TTCGCGGCGTGCCGGACGTGACAAACGGAAGCCGCACGTCTCACTAGTACCCTCGCAGACGGACAGCGCC
AGGGAGCAATGGCAGCGCGCCGACCGCGATGGGCTGTGGCCAATAGCGGCTGCTCACCAGGGCGCGCCGA
GAGCAGCGGCCGGGAAGGGGCGGTGCGGGAGGCGGGGTGTGGGGCGGTAGTGTGGGCCCTGTTCCTGCCC
GCGCGGTGTTCCGCATTCTGCAAGCCTCCGGAGCGCACGTCGGCAGTCGGCTCCCTCGTTGACCGAATCA
CCGACCTCTCTCCCCAGGGGGATCCACCGGAGCTTACCATGACCGAGTACAAGCCCACGGTGCGCCTCGC
CACCCGCGACGACGTCCCCAGGGCCGTACGCACCCTCGCCGCCGCGTTCGCCGACTACCCCGCCACGCGC
CACACCGTCGATCCGGACCGCCACATCGAGCGGGTCACCGAGCTGCAAGAACTCTTCCTCACGCGCGTCG
GGCTCGACATCGGCAAGGTGTGGGTCGCGGACGACGGCGCCGCCGTGGCGGTCTGGACCACGCCGGAGAG
CGTCGAAGCGGGGGCGGTGTTCGCCGAGATCGGCCCGCGCATGGCCGAGTTGAGCGGTTCCCGGCTGGCC
GCGCAGCAACAGATGGAAGGCCTCCTGGCGCCGCACCGGCCCAAGGAGCCCGCGTGGTTCCTGGCCACCG
TCGGCGTCTCGCCCGACCACCAGGGCAAGGGTCTGGGCAGCGCCGTCGTGCTCCCCGGAGTGGAGGCGGC
CGAGCGCGCCGGGGTGCCCGCCTTCCTGGAGACCTCCGCGCCCCGCAACCTCCCCTTCTACGAGCGGCTC
GGCTTCACCGTCACCGCCGACGTCGAGGTGCCCGAAGGACCGCGCACCTGGTGCATGACCCGCAAGCCCG
GTGCCTGAACGCGTTAAGTCGACAATCAACCTCTGGATTACAAAATTTGTGAAAGATTGACTGGTATTCT
TAACTATGTTGCTCCTTTTACGCTATGTGGATACGCTGCTTTAATGCCTTTGTATCATGCTATTGCTTCC
CGTATGGCTTTCATTTTCTCCTCCTTGTATAAATCCTGGTTGCTGTCTCTTTATGAGGAGTTGTGGCCCG
TTGTCAGGCAACGTGGCGTGGTGTGCACTGTGTTTGCTGACGCAACCCCCACTGGTTGGGGCATTGCCAC
CACCTGTCAGCTCCTTTCCGGGACTTTCGCTTTCCCCCTCCCTATTGCCACGGCGGAACTCATCGCCGCC
TGCCTTGCCCGCTGCTGGACAGGGGCTCGGCTGTTGGGCACTGACAATTCCGTGGTGTTGTCGGGGAAAT
CATCGTCCTTTCCTTGGCTGCTCGCCTGTGTTGCCACCTGGATTCTGCGCGGGACGTCCTTCTGCTACGT
CCCTTCGGCCCTCAATCCAGCGGACCTTCCTTCCCGCGGCCTGCTGCCGGCTCTGCGGCCTCTTCCGCGT
CTTCGCCTTCGCCCTCAGACGAGTCGGATCTCCCTTTGGGCCGCCTCCCCGCGTCGACTTTAAGACCAAT
GACTTACAAGGCAGCTGTAGATCTTAGCCACTTTTTAAAAGAAAAGGGGGGACTGGAAGGGCTAATTCAC
TCCCAACGAAGACAAGATCTGCTTTTTGCTTGTACTGGGTCTCTCTGGTTAGACCAGATCTGAGCCTGGG
AGCTCTCTGGCTAACTAGGGAACCCACTGCTTAAGCCTCAATAAAGCTTGCCTTGAGTGCTTCAAGTAGT
GTGTGCCCGTCTGTTGTGTGACTCTGGTAACTAGAGATCCCTCAGACCCTTTTAGTCAGTGTGGAAAATC
TCTAGCAGTACGTATAGTAGTTCATGTCATCTTATTATTCAGTATTTATAACTTGCAAAGAAATGAATAT
CAGAGAGTGAGAGGAACTTGTTTATTGCAGCTTATAATGGTTACAAATAAAGCAATAGCATCACAAATTT
CACAAATAAAGCATTTTTTTCACTGCATTCTAGTTGTGGTTTGTCCAAACTCATCAATGTATCTTATCAT
GTCTGGCTCTAGCTATCCCGCCCCTAACTCCGCCCATCCCGCCCCTAACTCCGCCCAGTTCCGCCCATTC
TCCGCCCCATGGCTGACTAATTTTTTTTATTTATGCAGAGGCCGAGGCCGCCTCGGCCTCTGAGCTATTC
CAGAAGTAGTGAGGAGGCTTTTTTGGAGGCCTAGGGACGTACCCAATTCGCCCTATAGTGAGTCGTATTA
CGCGCGCTCACTGGCCGTCGTTTTACAACGTCGTGACTGGGAAAACCCTGGCGTTACCCAACTTAATCGC
CTTGCAGCACATCCCCCTTTCGCCAGCTGGCGTAATAGCGAAGAGGCCCGCACCGATCGCCCTTCCCAAC
AGTTGCGCAGCCTGAATGGCGAATGGG
[124 nt withheld, positions 2618-2741]
C
[91 nt withheld, positions 2743-2833]
A
[49 nt withheld, positions 2835-2883]
CCTTTGACGTTGGAGTCCACGTTCTTT
[37 nt withheld, positions 2911-2947]
ACCCTATCTCGGTCTATTCTTTTGATTTATAAGGGATTTTGCCGATTTCGGCCTATTGGTTAAAAAATGA
GCTGATTTAACAAAAATTTAACGCGAATTTTAACAAAATATTAACGCTTACAATTTAGGTGGCACTTTTC
GGGGAAATGTGCGCGGAACCCCTATTTGTTTATTTTTCTAAATACATTCAAATATGTATCCGCTCATGAG
ACAATAACCCTGATAAATGCTTCAATAATATTGAAAAAGGAAGAGTATGAGTATTCAACATTTCCGTGTC
GCCCTTATTCCCTTTTTTGCGGCATTTTGCCTTCCTGTTTTTGCTCACCCAGAAACGCTGGTGAAAGTAA
AAGATGCTGAAGATCAGTTGGGTGCACGAGTGGGTTACATCGAACTGGATCTCAACAGCGGTAAGATCCT
TGAGAGTTTTCGCCCCGAAGAACGTTTTCCAATGATGAGCACTTTTAAAGTTCTGCTATGTGGCGCGGTA
TTATCCCGTATTGACGCCGGGCAAGAGCAACTCGGTCGCCGCATACACTATTCTCAGAATGACTTGGTTG
AGTACTCACCAGTCACAGAAAAGCATCTTACGGATGGCATGACAGTAAGAGAATTATGCAGTGCTGCCAT
AACCATGAGTGATAACACTGCGGCCAACTTACTTCTGACAACGATCGGAGGACCGAAGGAGCTAACCGCT
TTTTTGCACAACATGGGGGATCATGTAACTCGCCTTGATCGTTGGGAACCGGAGCTGAATGAAGCCATAC
CAAACGACGAGCGTGACACCACGATGCCTGTAGCAATGGCAACAACGTTGCGCAAACTATTAACTGGCGA
ACTACTTACTCTAGCTTCCCGGCAACAATTAATAGACTGGATGGAGGCGGATAAAGTTGCAGGACCACTT
CTGCGCTCGGCCCTTCCGGCTGGCTGGTTTATTGCTGATAAATCTGGAGCCGGTGAGCGTGGGTCTCGCG
GTATCATTGCAGCACTGGGGCCAGATGGTAAGCCCTCCCGTATCGTAGTTATCTACACGACGGGGAGTCA
GGCAACTATGGATGAACGAAATAGACAGATCGCTGAGATAGGTGCCTCACTGATTAAGCATTGGTAACTG
TCAGACCAAGTTTACTCATATATACTTTAGATTGATTTAAAACTTCATTTTTAATTTAAAAGGATCTAGG
TGAAGATCCTTTTTGATAATCTCATGACCAAAATCCCTTAACGTGAGTTTTCGTTCCACTGAGCGTCAGA
CCCCGTAGAAAAGATCAAAGGATCTTCTTGAGATCCTTTTTTTCTGCGCGTAATCTGCTGCTTGCAAACA
AAAAAACCACCGCTACCAGCGGTGGTTTGTTTGCCGGATCAAGAGCTACCAACTCTTTTTCCGAAGGTAA
CTGGCTTCAGCAGAGCGCAGATACCAAATACTGTTCTTCTAGTGTAGCCGTAGTTAGGCCACCACTTCAA
GAACTCTGTAGCACCGCCTACATACCTCGCTCTGCTAATCCTGTTACCAGTGGCTGCTGCCAGTGGCGAT
AAGTCGTGTCTTACCGGGTTGGACTCAAGACGATAGTTACCGGATAAGGCGCAGCGGTCGGGCTGAACGG
GGGGTTCGTGCACACAGCCCAGCTTGGAGCGAACGACCTACACCGAACTGAGATACCTACAGCGTGAGCT
ATGAGAAAGCGCCACGCTTCCCGAAGGGAGAAAGGCGGACAGGTATCCGGTAAGCGGCAGGGTCGGAACA
GGAGAGCGCACGAGGGAGCTTCCAGGGGGAAACGCCTGGTATCTTTATAGTCCTGTCGGGTTTCGCCACC
TCTGACTTGAGCGTCGATTTTTGTGATGCTCGTCAGGGGGGCGGAGCCTATGGAAAAACGCCAGCAACGC
GGCCTTTTTACGGTTCCTGGCCTTTTGCTGGCCTTTTGCTCACATGTTCTTTCCTGCGTTATCCCCTGAT
TCTGTGGATAACCGTATTACCGCCTTTGAGTGAGCTGATACCGCTCGCCGCAGCCGAACGACCGAGCGCA
GCGAGTCAGTGAGCGAGGAAGCGGAAGAGCGCCCAATACGCAAACCGCCTCTCCCCGCGCGTTGGCCGAT
TCATTAATGCAGCTGGCACGACAGGTTTCCCGACTGGAAAGCGGGCAGTGAGCGCAACGCAATTAATGTG
AGTTAGCTCACTCATTAGGCACCCCAGGCTTTACACTTTATGCTTCCGGCTCGTATGTTGTGTGGAATTG
TGAGCGGATAACAATTTCACACAGGAAACAGCTATGACCATGATTACGCCAAGCGCGCAATTAACCCTCA
CTAAAGGGAACAAAAGCTGGAGCTGCAAGCTTAATGTAGTCTTATGCAATACTCTTGTAGTCTTGCAACA
TGGTAACGATGAGTTAGCAACATGCCTTACAAGGAGAGAAAAAGCACCGTGCATGCCGATTGGTGGAAGT
AAGGTGGTACGATCGTGCCTTATTAGGAAGGCAACAGACGGGTCTGACATGGATTGGACGAACCACTGAA
TTGCCGCATTGCAGAGATATTGTATTTAAGTGCCTAGCTCGATACATAAACGGGTCTCTCTGGTTAGACC
AGATCTGAGCCTGGGAGCTCTCTGGCTAACTAGGGAACCCACTGCTTAAGCCTCAATAAAGCTTGCCTTG
AGTGCTTCAAGTAGTGTGTGCCCGTCTGTTGTGTGACTCTGGTAACTAGAGATCCCTCAGACCCTTTTAG
TCAGTGTGGAAAATCTCTAGCAGTGGCGCCCGAACAGGGACTTGAAAGCGAAAGGGAAACCAGAGGAGCT
CTCTCGACGCAGGACTCGGCTTGCTGAAGCGCGCACGGCAAGAGGCGAGGGGCGGCGACTGGTGAGTACG
CCAAAAATTTTGACTAGCGGAGGCTAGAAGGAGAGAGATGGGTGCGAGAGCGTCAGTATTAAGCGGGGGA
GAATTAGATCGCGATGGGAAAAAATTCGGTTAAGGCCAGGGGGAAAGAAAAAATATAAATTAAAACATAT
AGTATGGGCAAGCAGGGAGCTAGAACGATTCGCAGTTAATCCTGGCCTGTTAGAAACATCAGAAGGCTGT
AGACAAATACTGGGACAGCTACAACCATCCCTTCAGACAGGATCAGAAGAACTTAGATCATTATATAATA
CAGTAGCAACCCTCTATTGTGTGCATCAAAGGATAGAGATAAAAGACACCAAGGAAGCTTTAGACAAGAT
AGAGGAAGAGCAAAACAAAAGTAAGACCACCGCACAGCAAGCGGCCGCTGATCTTCAGACCTGGAGGAGG
AGATATGAGGGACAATTGGAGAAGTGAATTATATAAATATAAAGTAGTAAAAATTGAACCATTAGGAGTA
GCACCCACCAAGGCAAAGAGAAGAGTGGTGCAGAGAGAAAAAAGAGCAGTGGGAATAGGAGCTTTGTTCC
TTGGGTTCTTGGGAGCAGCAGGAAGCACTATGGGCGCAGCGTCAATGACGCTGACGGTACAGGCCAGACA
ATTATTGTCTGGTATAGTGCAGCAGCAGAACAATTTGCTGAGGGCTATTGAGGCGCAACAGCATCTGTTG
CAACTCACAGTCTGGGGCATCAAGCAGCTCCAGGCAAGAATCCTGGCTGTGGAAAGATACCTAAAGGATC
AACAGCTCCTGGGGATTTGGGGTTGCTCTGGAAAACTCATTTGCACCACTGCTGTGCCTTGGAATGCTAG
TTGGAGTAATAAATCTCTGGAACAGATTTGGAATCACACGACCTGGATGGAGTGGGACAGAGAAATTAAC
AATTACACAAGCTTAATACACTCCTTAATTGAAGAATCGCAAAACCAGCAAGAAAAGAATGAACAAGAAT
TATTGGAATTAGATAAATGGGCAAGTTTGTGGAATTGGTTTAACATAACAAATTGGCTGTGGTATATAAA
ATTATTCATAATGATAGTAGGAGGCTTGGTAGGTTTAAGAATAGTTTTTGCTGTACTTTCTATAGTGAAT
AGAGTTAGGCAGGGATATTCACCATTATCGTTTCAGACCCACCTCCCAACCCCGAGGGGACCCAGAGAGG
GCCTATTTCCCATGATTCCTTCATATTTGCATATACGATACAAGGCTGTTAGAGAGATAATTAGAATTAA
TTTGACTGTAAACACAAAGATATTAGTACAAAATACGTGACGTAGAAAGTAATAATTTCTTGGGTAGTTT
GCAGTTTTAAAATTATGTTTTAAAATGGACTATCATATGCTTACCGTAACTTGAAAGTATTTCGATTTCT
TGGCTTTATATATCTTGTGGAAAGGACGAGGTACCGAATATTGTCCAGATGAAGGAGTTTTAGAGCTAGA
AATAGCAAGTTAAAATAAGGCTAGTCCGTTATCAACTTGAAAAAGTGGCACCGAGTCGGTGCTTTTTTGA
ATTCTAGATCTTGAGACAAATGGCAGTATTCATCCACAATTTTAAAAGAAAAGGGGGGATTGGGGGGTAC
AGTGCAGGGGAAAGAATAGTAGACATAATAGCAACAGACATACAAACTAAAGAATTACAAAAACAAATTA
CAAAAATTCAAAATTTTCGGGTTTATTACAGGGACAGCAGAGATCCACTTTGGCGCCGGCTCGAGGGGG
