>Addgene plasmid #74185 | pLCKO_PSMB2_sgRNA_5 | addgene partial sequence | sequence record 141019 | Top_Fop 5'-TCACCATTATCGTTTCAGAC-3'
CCAGAGAGGGCCTATTTCCCATGATTCCTTCATATTTGCATATACGATACAAGGCTGTTAGAGAGATAAT
TAGAATTAATTTGACTGTAAACACAAAGATATTAGTACAAAATACGTGACGTAGAAAGTAATAATTTCTT
GGGTAGTTTGCAGTTTTAAAATTATGTTTTAAAATGGACTATCATATGCTTACCGTAACTTGAAAGTATT
TCGATTTCTTGGCTTTATATATCTTGTGGAAAGGACGAGGTACCGAATATTGTCCAGATGAAGGAGTTTT
AGAGCTAGAAATAGCAAGTTAAAATAAGGCTAGTCCGTTATCAACTTGAAAAAGTGGCACCGAGTCGGTG
CTTTTTTGAATTCTAGATCTTGAGACAAATGGCAGTATTCATCCACAATTTTAAAAGAAAAGGGGGGATT
GGGGGGTACAGTGCAGGGGAAAGAATAGTAGACATAATAGCAACAGACATACAAACTAAAGAATTACAAA
AACAAATTACAAAAATTCAAAATTTTCGGGTTTATTACAGGGACAGCAGAGATCCACTTTGGCGCCGGCT
CGAGGGGGCCCGGGTTGCGCCTTTTCCAAGGCAGCCCTGGGTTTGCGCAGGGACGCGGCTGCTCTGGGCG
TGGTTCCGGGAAACGCAGCGGCGCCGACCCTGGGTCTCGCACATTCTTCACGTCCGTTCGCAGCGTCACC
CGGATCTTCGCCGCTACCCTTGTGGGCCCCCCGGCGACGCTTCCTGCTCCGCCCCTAAGTCGGGAAGGTT
CCTTGCGGTTCGCGGCGTGCCGGACGTGACAAACGGAAGCCGCACGTCTCACTAGTACCCTCGCAGACGG
ACAGCGCCAGGGAGCAATGGCAGCGCGCCGACCGCGATGGGCTGTGGCCAATAGCGGCTGCTCACCAGGG
CGCGCC
