>Addgene plasmid #74185 | pLCKO_PSMB2_sgRNA_5 | addgene partial sequence | sequence record 141020 | Futet-R 5'-CAAAGGCATTAAAGCAGCGT-3'
GGAGCAACATAGTTAAGAATACCAGTCAATCTTTCACAAATTTTGTAATCCAGAGGTTGATTGTCGACTT
AACGCGTTCAGGCACCGGGCTTGCGGGTCATGCACCAGGTGCGCGGTCCTTCGGGCACCTCGACGTCGGC
GGTGACGGTGAAGCCGAGCCGCTCGTAGAAGGGGAGGTTGCGGGGCGCGGAGGTCTCCAGGAAGGCGGGC
ACCCCGGCGCGCTCGGCCGCCTCCACTCCGGGGAGCACGACGGCGCTGCCCAGACCCTTGCCCTGGTGGT
CGGGCGAGACGCCGACGGTGGCCAGGAACCACGCGGGCTCCTTGGGCCGGTGCGGCGCCAGGAGGCCTTC
CATCTGTTGCTGCGCGGCCAGCCGGGAACCGCTCAACTCGGCCATGCGCGGGCCGATCTCGGCGAACACC
GCCCCCGCTTCGACGCTCTCCGGCGTGGTCCAGACCGCCACGGCGGCGCCGTCGTCCGCGACCCACACCT
TGCCGATGTCGAGCCCGACGCGCGTGAGGAAGAGTTCTTGCAGCTCGGTGACCCGCTCGATGTGGCGGTC
CGGATCGACGGTGTGGCGCGTGGCGGGGTAGTCGGCGAACGCGGCGGCGAGGGTGCGTACGGCCCTGGGG
ACGTCGTCGCGGGTGGCGAGGCGCACCGTGGGCTTGTACTCGGTCATGGTAAGCTCCGGTGGATCCCCCT
GGGGAGAGAGGTCGGTGATTCGGTCAACGAGGGAGCCGACTGCCGACGTGCGCTCCGGAGGCTTGCAGAA
TGCGGAACACCGCGCGGGCAGGAACAGGGCCCACACTACCGCCCCACACCCCGCCTCCCGCACCGCCCCT
TCCCGGCCGCTGCTCTCGGCGCGCCCTGCTGAGCAGCCGCTATTGGCCACAGCCCATCGCGGTCGGCGCG
CTGCCATTGCTCCCTGGCGCTGTCCGTCTGCGAGGGTACTAGTGAGACGTGCGGCTTCCGTTTGTCACGT
CCGGCACGCCGCGAACCGCAAGGAACCTTCCCGACTTAGGGG
